>Addgene plasmid #170643 | pGEX Syt1 C2AB (96-421) | addgene full sequence | sequence record 336469 | Addgene NGS Result
AGCTTATCGACTGCACGGTGCACCAATGCTTCTGGCGTCAGGCAGCCATCGGAAGCTGTGGTATGGCTGT
GCAGGTCGTAAATCACTGCATAATTCGTGTCGCTCAAGGCGCACTCCCGTTCTGGATAATGTTTTTTGCG
CCGACATCATAACGGTTCTGGCAAATATTCTGAAATGAGCTGTTGACAATTAATCATCGGCTCGTATAAT
GTGTGGAATTGTGAGCGGATAACAATTTCACACAGGAAACAGTATTCATGTCCCCTATACTAGGTTATTG
GAAAATTAAGGGCCTTGTGCAACCCACTCGACTTCTTTTGGAATATCTTGAAGAAAAATATGAAGAGCAT
TTGTATGAGCGCGATGAAGGTGATAAATGGCGAAACAAAAAGTTTGAATTGGGTTTGGAGTTTCCCAATC
TTCCTTATTATATTGATGGTGATGTTAAATTAACACAGTCTATGGCCATCATACGTTATATAGCTGACAA
GCACAACATGTTGGGTGGTTGTCCAAAAGAGCGTGCAGAGATTTCAATGCTTGAAGGAGCGGTTTTGGAT
ATTAGATACGGTGTTTCGAGAATTGCATATAGTAAAGACTTTGAAACTCTCAAAGTTGATTTTCTTAGCA
AGCTACCTGAAATGCTGAAAATGTTCGAAGATCGTTTATGTCATAAAACATATTTAAATGGTGATCATGT
AACCCATCCTGACTTCATGTTGTATGACGCTCTTGATGTTGTTTTATACATGGACCCAATGTGCCTGGAT
GCGTTCCCAAAATTAGTTTGTTTTAAAAAACGTATTGAAGCTATCCCACAAATTGATAAGTACTTGAAAT
CCAGCAAGTATATAGCATGGCCTTTGCAGGGCTGGCAAGCCACGTTTGGTGGTGGCGACCATCCTCCAAA
ATCGGATCTGGTTCCGCGTGGATCCATGGGAGGAAAGAACGCCATTAACATGAAAGACGTGAAAGACTTA
GGGAAGACCATGAAGGATCAGGCCCTTAAGGATGACGATGCTGAAACCGGACTGACTGATGGAGAAGAAA
AGGAAGAGCCCAAGGAAGAGGAGAAACTGGGAAAGCTCCAATATTCACTGGACTATGACTTCCAGAATAA
CCAGCTGTTGGTGGGAATCATCCAGGCTGCTGAACTGCCCGCCCTGGACATGGGGGGTACATCCGATCCA
TACGTCAAAGTCTTCCTGCTGCCTGACAAAAAGAAGAAATTTGAGACTAAAGTCCACCGGAAAACCCTCA
ATCCAGTCTTCAATGAACAATTTACTTTCAAGGTACCCTACTCGGAATTAGGTGGCAAAACCCTGGTGAT
GGCTGTGTATGACTTTGATCGCTTCTCCAAGCACGACATCATCGGAGAGTTCAAAGTTCCTATGAACACC
GTGGATTTTGGCCATGTGACCGAGGAGTGGCGCGATCTCCAGAGCGCTGAGAAAGAAGAGCAAGAGAAAC
TGGGTGACATCTGCTTCTCCCTCCGCTACGTCCCTACTGCCGGCAAACTGACTGTTGTCATTCTGGAAGC
CAAGAACCTGAAGAAGATGGATGTGGGTGGCTTATCTGATCCCTACGTGAAGATTCACCTGATGCAGAAC
GGTAAGAGGCTGAAGAAGAAAAAGACGACGATTAAGAAGAACACACTCAACCCCTACTACAACGAGTCCT
TCAGCTTTGAAGTTCCGTTCGAGCAAATCCAGAAAGTGCAAGTGGTGGTAACTGTTTTGGACTATGACAA
GATTGGCAAGAACGACGCCATCGGCAAAGTCTTCGTTGGTTACAACAGCACTGGGGCGGAGCTGCGACAC
TGGTCAGACATGCTGGCCAACCCCCGGCGACCCATCGCACAGTGGCACACTCTGCAGGTAGAGGAGGAGG
TTGATGCCATGCTGGCTGTCAAGAAGTAAGAATTCATCGTGACTGACTGACGATCTGCCTCGCGCGTTTC
GGTGATGACGGTGAAAACCTCTGACACATGCAGCTCCCGGAGACGGTCACAGCTTGTCTGTAAGCGGATG
CCGGGAGCAGACAAGCCCGTCAGGGCGCGTCAGCGGGTGTTGGCGGGTGTCGGGGCGCAGCCATGACCCA
GTCACGTAGCGATAGCGGAGTGTATAATTCTTGAAGACGAAAGGGCCTCGTGATACGCCTATTTTTATAG
GTTAATGTCATGATAATAATGGTTTCTTAGACGTCAGGTGGCACTTTTCGGGGAAATGTGCGCGGAACCC
CTATTTGTTTATTTTTCTAAATACATTCAAATATGTATCCGCTCATGAGACAATAACCCTGATAAATGCT
TCAATAATATTGAAAAAGGAAGAGTATGAGTATTCAACATTTCCGTGTCGCCCTTATTCCCTTTTTTGCG
GCATTTTGCCTTCCTGTTTTTGCTCACCCAGAAACGCTGGTGAAAGTAAAAGATGCTGAAGATCAGTTGG
GTGCACGAGTGGGTTACATCGAACTGGATCTCAACAGCGGTAAGATCCTTGAGAGTTTTCGCCCCGAAGA
ACGTTTTCCAATGATGAGCACTTTTAAAGTTCTGCTATGTGGCGCGGTATTATCCCGTGTTGACGCCGGG
CAAGAGCAACTCGGTCGCCGCATACACTATTCTCAGAATGACTTGGTTGAGTACTCACCAGTCACAGAAA
AGCATCTTACGGATGGCATGACAGTAAGAGAATTATGCAGTGCTGCCATAACCATGAGTGATAACACTGC
GGCCAACTTACTTCTGACAACGATCGGAGGACCGAAGGAGCTAACCGCTTTTTTGCACAACATGGGGGAT
CATGTAACTCGCCTTGATCGTTGGGAACCGGAGCTGAATGAAGCCATACCAAACGACGAGCGTGACACCA
CGATGCCTGCAGCAATGGCAACAACGTTGCGCAAACTATTAACTGGCGAACTACTTACTCTAGCTTCCCG
GCAACAATTAATAGACTGGATGGAGGCGGATAAAGTTGCAGGACCACTTCTGCGCTCGGCCCTTCCGGCT
GGCTGGTTTATTGCTGATAAATCTGGAGCCGGTGAGCGTGGGTCTCGCGGTATCATTGCAGCACTGGGGC
CAGATGGTAAGCCCTCCCGTATCGTAGTTATCTACACGACGGGGAGTCAGGCAACTATGGATGAACGAAA
TAGACAGATCGCTGAGATAGGTGCCTCACTGATTAAGCATTGGTAACTGTCAGACCAAGTTTACTCATAT
ATACTTTAGATTGATTTAAAACTTCATTTTTAATTTAAAAGGATCTAGGTGAAGATCCTTTTTGATAATC
TCATGACCAAAATCCCTTAACGTGAGTTTTCGTTCCACTGAGCGTCAGACCCCGTAGAAAAGATCAAAGG
ATCTTCTTGAGATCCTTTTTTTCTGCGCGTAATCTGCTGCTTGCAAACAAAAAAACCACCGCTACCAGCG
GTGGTTTGTTTGCCGGATCAAGAGCTACCAACTCTTTTTCCGAAGGTAACTGGCTTCAGCAGAGCGCAGA
TACCAAATACTGTCCTTCTAGTGTAGCCGTAGTTAGGCCACCACTTCAAGAACTCTGTAGCACCGCCTAC
ATACCTCGCTCTGCTAATCCTGTTACCAGTGGCTGCTGCCAGTGGCGATAAGTCGTGTCTTACCGGGTTG
GACTCAAGACGATAGTTACCGGATAAGGCGCAGCGGTCGGGCTGAACGGGGGGTTCGTGCACACAGCCCA
GCTTGGAGCGAACGACCTACACCGAACTGAGATACCTACAGCGTGAGCTATGAGAAAGCGCCACGCTTCC
CGAAGGGAGAAAGGCGGACAGGTATCCGGTAAGCGGCAGGGTCGGAACAGGAGAGCGCACGAGGGAGCTT
CCAGGGGGAAACGCCTGGTATCTTTATAGTCCTGTCGGGTTTCGCCACCTCTGACTTGAGCGTCGATTTT
TGTGATGCTCGTCAGGGGGGCGGAGCCTATGGAAAAACGCCAGCAACGCGGCCTTTTTACGGTTCCTGGC
CTTTTGCTGGCCTTTTGCTCACATGTTCTTTCCTGCGTTATCCCCTGATTCTGTGGATAACCGTATTACC
GCCTTTGAGTGAGCTGATACCGCTCGCCGCAGCCGAACGACCGAGCGCAGCGAGTCAGTGAGCGAGGAAG
CGGAAGAGCGCCTGATGCGGTATTTTCTCCTTACGCATCTGTGCGGTATTTCACACCGCATAAATTCCGA
CACCATCGAATGGCGCAAAACCTTTCGCGGTATGGCATGATAGCGCCCGGAAGAGAGTCAATTCAGGGTG
GTGAATGTGAAACCAGTAACGTTATACGATGTCGCAGAGTATGCCGGTGTCTCTTATCAGACCGTTTCCC
GCGTGGTGAACCAGGCCAGCCACGTTTCTGCGAAAACGCGGGAAAAAGTGGAAGCGGCGATGGCGGAGCT
GAATTACATTCCCAACCGCGTGGCACAACAACTGGCGGGCAAACAGTCGTTGCTGATTGGCGTTGCCACC
TCCAGTCTGGCCCTGCACGCGCCGTCGCAAATTGTCGCGGCGATTAAATCTCGCGCCGATCAACTGGGTG
CCAGCGTGGTGGTGTCGATGGTAGAACGAAGCGGCGTCGAAGCCTGTAAAGCGGCGGTGCACAATCTTCT
CGCGCAACGCGTCAGTGGGCTGATCATTAACTATCCGCTGGATGACCAGGATGCCATTGCTGTGGAAGCT
GCCTGCACTAATGTTCCGGCGTTATTTCTTGATGTCTCTGACCAGACACCCATCAACAGTATTATTTTCT
CCCATGAAGACGGTACGCGACTGGGCGTGGAGCATCTGGTCGCATTGGGTCACCAGCAAATCGCGCTGTT
AGCGGGCCCATTAAGTTCTGTCTCGGCGCGTCTGCGTCTGGCTGGCTGGCATAAATATCTCACTCGCAAT
CAAATTCAGCCGATAGCGGAACGGGAAGGCGACTGGAGTGCCATGTCCGGTTTTCAACAAACCATGCAAA
TGCTGAATGAGGGCATCGTTCCCACTGCGATGCTGGTTGCCAACGATCAGATGGCGCTGGGCGCAATGCG
CGCCATTACCGAGTCCGGGCTGCGCGTTGGTGCGGATATCTCGGTAGTGGGATACGACGATACCGAAGAC
AGCTCATGTTATATCCCGCCGTTAACCACCATCAAACAGGATTTTCGCCTGCTGGGGCAAACCAGCGTGG
ACCGCTTGCTGCAACTCTCTCAGGGCCAGGCGGTGAAGGGCAATCAGCTGTTGCCCGTCTCACTGGTGAA
AAGAAAAACCACCCTGGCGCCCAATACGCAAACCGCCTCTCCCCGCGCGTTGGCCGATTCATTAATGCAG
CTGGCACGACAGGTTTCCCGACTGGAAAGCGGGCAGTGAGCGCAACGCAATTAATGTAAGTTAGCTCACT
CATTAGGCACCCCAGGCTTTACACTTTATGCTTCCGGCTCGTATGTTGTGTGGAATTGTGAGCGGATAAC
AATTTCACACAGGAAACAGCTATGACCATGATTACGGATTCACTGGCCGTCGTTTTACAACGTCGTGACT
GGGAAAACCCTGGCGTTACCCAACTTAATCGCCTTGCAGCACATCCCCCTTTCGCCAGCTGGCGTAATAG
CGAAGAGGCCCGCACCGATCGCCCTTCCCAACAGTTGCGCAGCCTGAATGGCGAATGGCGCTTTGCCTGG
TTTCCGGCACCAGAAGCGGTGCCGGAAAGCTGGCTGGAGTGCGATCTTCCTGAGGCCGATACTGTCGTCG
TCCCCTCAAACTGGCAGATGCACGGTTACGATGCGCCCATCTACACCAACGTGACCTATCCCATTACGGT
CAATCCGCCGTTTGTTCCCACGGAGAATCCGACGGGTTGTTACTCGCTCACATTTAATGTTGATGAAAGC
TGGCTACAGGAAGGCCAGACGCGAATTATTTTTGATGGCGTTGGAATT
Features (pLannotate 1.2.2; 17 found; start..end, strand, type, name):
    183..211     +  promoter       tac promoter: strong E. coli promoter; hybrid between the trp and lac UV5 promoters
    219..235     +  protein_bind   lac operator: The lac repressor binds to the lac operator to inhibit transcription in E. coli. This inhibition can be relieved by adding lactose or isopropyl-β-D-thiogalactopyranoside (IPTG). lac repressor encoded by lacI
    258..911     +  CDS            GST26_SCHJA: Experimental evidence at protein level: Swiss-Prot protein existence level 1. GST isoenzymes appear to play a central role in the parasite detoxification system. Other functions are also suspected including a role in increasing the solubility of haematin in the parasite gut. From Schistosoma japonicum (Blood fluke).
    942..1916    +  CDS            Syt1 (fragment): SYT1_MOUSE - Experimental evidence at protein level: Swiss-Prot protein existence level 1. Calcium sensor that participates in triggering neurotransmitter release at the synapse (PubMed:11242035). May have a regulatory role in the membrane interactions during trafficking of synaptic vesicles at the active zone of the synapse (PubMed:7961887). It binds acidic phospholipids with a specificity that requires the presence of both an acidic head group and a diacyl backbone. A Ca(2+)- dependent interaction between synaptotagmin and putative receptors for activated protein kinase C has also been repor
   1945..1984    +  CDS            rop (fragment): Rop protein, which maintains plasmids at low copy number; rop
   2086..2126    +  misc_feature   bom (fragment): basis of mobility region from pBR322
   2231..2335    +  promoter       AmpR promoter: bla
   2336..3196    +  CDS            AmpR: β-lactamase; bla; confers resistance to ampicillin, carbenicillin, and related antibiotics
   3367..3955    +  rep_origin     ori: high-copy-number ColE1/pMB1/pBR322/pUC origin of replication
   4141..4192    -  misc_feature   bom (fragment): basis of mobility region from pBR322
   4199..4276    +  promoter       lacI promoter: lacI
   4277..5359    +  CDS            lacI: lac repressor; lacI; The lac repressor binds to the lac operator to inhibit transcription in E. coli. This inhibition can be relieved by adding lactose or isopropyl-β-D-thiogalactopyranoside (IPTG).
   5372..5393    +  protein_bind   CAP binding site: CAP binding activates transcription in the presence of cAMP. E. coli catabolite activator protein
   5408..5438    +  promoter       lac promoter: promoter for the E. coli lac operon
   5446..5462    +  protein_bind   lac operator: The lac repressor binds to the lac operator to inhibit transcription in E. coli. This inhibition can be relieved by adding lactose or isopropyl-β-D-thiogalactopyranoside (IPTG). lac repressor encoded by lacI
   5482..5655    +  CDS            lacZα: LacZα fragment of β-galactosidase; lacZ fragment
   5919..107     -  CDS            yciV (fragment) (across the origin): RNAAM_ECOLI - Also known as trpH From Escherichia coli (strain K12).
