[The description below was written by a language model from this plasmid's Addgene catalogue record and pLannotate feature annotations shown in this document.]
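Description:
pGEX Syt1 C2AB (96-421) is a bacterial expression plasmid built on the pGEX-4T backbone for producing a fragment of rat synaptotagmin-1 (Syt1) as a glutathione S-transferase fusion in E. coli. It replicates from a ColE1/pBR322-type origin and is selected with ampicillin through the β-lactamase (AmpR) gene and its own promoter. The catalogue lists it as low copy, and only short remnants of rop and the bom mobility region are annotated. The sequenced plasmid is about 5.9 kb.

The expression cassette consists of the strong hybrid tac promoter followed by a lac operator, then the Schistosoma japonicum GST coding sequence, and shortly downstream the Syt1 fragment of roughly 975 bp. As the name indicates, this corresponds to residues 96-421, the cytoplasmic portion containing the tandem C2A and C2B calcium-binding domains. The annotation tool matched the insert to the mouse orthologue, but the catalogue records the species as rat. The short gap between GST and Syt1 is not annotated; pGEX-4T vectors normally carry a thrombin cleavage site there, though the record does not confirm this. A plasmid-borne lacI gene with its promoter supplies lac repressor, keeping the tac promoter off until induction with IPTG. A residual lac promoter/operator and lacZα segment and a small yciV fragment are backbone carry-over with no stated function here.

The stated purpose is expression of Syt1 for purification in E. coli. The GST moiety allows affinity capture on glutathione resin, yielding soluble C2AB protein suited to biochemical study of this calcium sensor for neurotransmitter release. The associated work concerns the molecular basis of a synaptotagmin-1-associated neurodevelopmental disorder.
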