Addgene plasmid #170643: pGEX Syt1 C2AB (96-421)
Purpose: Expression of syt1 for purification in E. Coli
Depositing lab: Edwin Chapman. Depositing organization: University of Wisconsin, Madison. Publication: Molecular Basis for Synaptotagmin-1-Associated Neurodevelopmental Disorder. Bradberry MM, Courtney NA, Dominguez MJ, Lofquist SM, Knox AT, Sutton RB, Chapman ER. Neuron. 2020 Jul 8;107(1):52-64.e7. doi: 10.1016/j.neuron.2020.04.003. Epub 2020 May 1. PubMed 32362337.
Backbone
  Vector backbone: pGEX-4T
  Vector type: Bacterial Expression
Growth in bacteria
  Bacterial resistance: Ampicillin, 100 μg/mL
  Growth temperature: 37°C
  Growth strain: DH5alpha
  Copy number: Low Copy
Gene/Insert
  Gene/Insert name: SYT1
  Species: R. norvegicus (rat)
  Entrez Gene: Syt1 (a.k.a. P65)
  Cloning method: Ligation Independent Cloning
Terms and licenses: Academic/Nonprofit Terms; Industry Terms: Not Available to Industry
How to cite: pGEX Syt1 C2AB (96-421) was a gift from Edwin Chapman (Addgene plasmid # 170643 ; http://n2t.net/addgene:170643 ; RRID:Addgene_170643)
